>Addgene plasmid #19484 | pcDNA5/FRT/TO GFP HSPA1L | addgene full sequence | sequence record 162060 | Addgene NGS Result
ATGGTGAGCAAGGGCGAGGAGCTGTTCACCGGGGTGGTGCCCATCCTGGTCGAGCTGGACGGCGACGTAA
ACGGCCACAAGTTCAGCGTGTCCGGCGAGGGCGAGGGCGATGCCACCTACGGCAAGCTGACCCTGAAGTT
CATCTGCACCACCGGCAAGCTGCCCGTGCCCTGGCCCACCCTCGTGACCACCCTGACCTACGGCGTGCAG
TGCTTCAGCCGCTACCCCGACCACATGAAGCAGCACGACTTCTTCAAGTCCGCCATGCCCGAAGGCTACG
TCCAGGAGCGCACCATCTTCTTCAAGGACGACGGCAACTACAAGACCCGCGCCGAGGTGAAGTTCGAGGG
CGACACCCTGGTGAACCGCATCGAGCTGAAGGGCATCGACTTCAAGGAGGACGGCAACATCCTGGGGCAC
AAGCTGGAGTACAACTACAACAGCCACAACGTCTATATCATGGCCGACAAGCAGAAGAACGGCATCAAGG
TGAACTTCAAGATCCGCCACAACATCGAGGACGGCAGCGTGCAGCTCGCCGACCACTACCAGCAGAACAC
CCCCATCGGCGACGGCCCCGTGCTGCTGCCCGACAACCACTACCTGAGCACCCAGTCCGCCCTGAGCAAA
GACCCCAACGAGAAGCGCGATCACATGGTCCTGCTGGAGTTCGTGACCGCCGCCGGGATCACTCTCGGCA
TGGACGAGCTGTACAAGGGATCCACTAGTCCAGTGTGGTGGAATTCTGCAGATATCACCATGGCTACTGC
CAAGGGAATCGCCATAGGCATCGACCTGGGCACCACCTACTCCTGTGTGGGGGTGTTCCAGCACGGCAAG
GTGGAGATCATCGCCAACGACCAGGGCAACCGCACCACCCCCAGCTACGTGGCCTTCACAGACACCGAGC
GGCTCATTGGGGATGCGGCCAAGAACCAGGTAGCAATGAATCCCCAGAACACTGTTTTTGATGCTAAACG
TCTGATCGGCAGGAAATTTAATGATCCTGTTGTACAAGCAGATATGAAACTTTGGCCTTTTCAAGTGATT
AATGAAGGAGGCAAGCCCAAAGTCCTTGTGTCCTACAAAGGGGAGAATAAAGCTTTCTACCCTGAGGAAA
TCTCTTCGATGGTATTGACTAAGTTGAAGGAGACTGCTGAGGCCTTTTTGGGCCACCCTGTCACCAATGC
AGTGATTACCGTGCCAGCCTATTTCAATGACTCTCAACGTCAGGCTACTAAGGATGCAGGTGTGATTGCT
GGACTTAATGTGCTAAGAATCATCAATGAGCCCACGGCTGCTGCCATTGCCTATGGTTTAGATAAAGGAG
GTCAAGGAGAACGACATGTCCTGATTTTTGATCTGGGTGGAGGCACATTTGATGTGTCAATTCTGACCAT
AGATGATGGGATTTTTGAGGTAAAGGCCACTGCTGGGGACACTCACCTGGGTGGGGAGGACTTTGACAAC
AGGCTTGTGAGCCACTTCGTGGAGGAGTTCAAGAGGAAACACAAAAAGGACATCAGCCAGAACAAGCGAG
CCGTGAGGCGGCTGCGCACCGCCTGCGAGAGGGCCAAGAGGACCCTGTCGTCCAGCACCCAGGCCAACCT
AGAAATTGATTCACTTTATGAAGGCATTGACTTCTATACATCCATCACCAGAGCTCGATTTGAAGAGTTG
TGTGCAGACCTGTTTAGGGGTACCCTGGAGCCTGTAGAAAAAGCGCTTCGGGATGCCAAGATGGATAAGG
CTAAAATCCATGACATTGTTTTAGTAGGGGGCTCCACCCGCATCCCCAAGGTGCAGCGGCTGCTTCAGGA
CTACTTCAATGGACGTGATCTCAACAAGAGCATCAACCCTGATGAGGCCGTAGCATATGGGGCTGCGGTA
CAAGCAGCCATCCTGATGGGGGACAAGTCTGAGAAGGTACAGGACCTGCTGCTGCTGGACGTGGCTCCCC
TGTCCCTGGGGCTGGAGACGGCTGGGGGCGTGATGACTGCCCTGATAAAGCGCAACTCCACCATCCCCAC
CAAGCAGACACAGATTTTCACCACCTACTCTGACAACCAACCCGGGGTGCTGATCCAGGTGTATGAGGGC
GAGAGGGCCATGACAAAGGACAACAACCTGCTGGGGCGGTTTGACCTGACTGGAATCCCTCCAGCACCCA
GGGGAGTTCCTCAGATCGAGGTGACGTTTGACATTGATGCCAATGGTATTCTCAATGTCACAGCCACGGA
CAAGAGCACCGGCAAGGTGAACAAGATCACCATCACCAATGACAAGGGCCGCCTGAGCAAGGAGGAGATT
GAGCGCATGGTTCTGGATGCTGAGAAATATAAAGCTGAAGATGAGGTCCAGAGGGAGAAAATTGCTGCAA
AGAATGCCTTAGAATCCTATGCTTTTAACATGAAGAGTGTTGTGAGTGATGAAGGTTTGAAGGGCAAGAT
TAGTGAGTCTGATAAAAATAAAATATTGGATAAATGCAACGAGCTCCTTTCGTGGCTGGAGGTCAATCAA
CTGGCAGAGAAAGATGAGTTTGATCATAAGAGAAAGGAATTGGAGCAGATGTGTAACCCTATCATCACAA
AACTCTACCAAGGAGGATGCACTGGGCCTGCCTGCGGAACAGGGTATGTGCCTGGAAGGCCTGCCACAGG
CCCCACAATTGAAGAAGTAGATTAAGCGGCCGCTCGAGTCTAGAGGGCCCGTTTAAACCCGCTGATCAGC
CTCGACTGTGCCTTCTAGTTGCCAGCCATCTGTTGTTTGCCCCTCCCCCGTGCCTTCCTTGACCCTGGAA
GGTGCCACTCCCACTGTCCTTTCCTAATAAAATGAGGAAATTGCATCGCATTGTCTGAGTAGGTGTCATT
CTATTCTGGGGGGTGGGGTGGGGCAGGACAGCAAGGGGGAGGATTGGGAAGACAATAGCAGGCATGCTGG
GGATGCGGTGGGCTCTATGGCTTCTGAGGCGGAAAGAACCAGCTGGGGCTCTAGGGGGTATCCCC
[124 nt withheld, positions 3006-3129]
C
[91 nt withheld, positions 3131-3221]
AGGGTGATGGTTCACGTACCTAGAAGTTCCTATTCCGAAGTTCCTATTCTCTAGAAAGTATAGGAACTTC
CTTGGCCAAAAAGCCTGAACTCACCGCGACGTCTGTCGAGAAGTTTCTGATCGAAAAGTTCGACAGCGTC
TCCGACCTGATGCAGCTCTCGGAGGGCGAAGAATCTCGTGCTTTCAGCTTCGATGTAGGAGGGCGTGGAT
ATGTCCTGCGGGTAAATAGCTGCGCCGATGGTTTCTACAAAGATCGTTATGTTTATCGGCACTTTGCATC
GGCCGCGCTCCCGATTCCGGAAGTGCTTGACATTGGGGAATTCAGCGAGAGCCTGACCTATTGCATCTCC
CGCCGTGCACAGGGTGTCACGTTGCAAGACCTGCCTGAAACCGAACTGCCCGCTGTTCTGCAGCCGGTCG
CGGAGGCCATGGATGCGATCGCTGCGGCCGATCTTAGCCAGACGAGCGGGTTCGGCCCATTCGGACCGCA
AGGAATCGGTCAATACACTACATGGCGTGATTTCATATGCGCGATTGCTGATCCCCATGTGTATCACTGG
CAAACTGTGATGGACGACACCGTCAGTGCGTCCGTCGCGCAGGCTCTCGATGAGCTGATGCTTTGGGCCG
AGGACTGCCCCGAAGTCCGGCACCTCGTGCACGCGGATTTCGGCTCCAACAATGTCCTGACGGACAATGG
CCGCATAACAGCGGTCATTGACTGGAGCGAGGCGATGTTCGGGGATTCCCAATACGAGGTCGCCAACATC
TTCTTCTGGAGGCCGTGGTTGGCTTGTATGGAGCAGCAGACGCGCTACTTCGAGCGGAGGCATCCGGAGC
TTGCAGGATCGCCGCGGCTCCGGGCGTATATGCTCCGCATTGGTCTTGACCAACTCTATCAGAGCTTGGT
TGACGGCAATTTCGATGATGCAGCTTGGGCGCAGGGTCGATGCGACGCAATCGTCCGATCCGGAGCCGGG
ACTGTCGGGCGTACACAAATCGCCCGCAGAAGCGCGGCCGTCTGGACCGATGGCTGTGTAGAAGTACTCG
CCGATAGTGGAAACCGACGCCCCAGCACTCGTCCGAGGGCAAAGGAATAGCACGTACTACGAGATTTCGA
TTCCACCGCCGCCTTCTATGAAAGGTTGGGCTTCGGAATCGTTTTCCGGGACGCCGGCTGGATGATCCTC
CAGCGCGGGGATCTCATGCTGGAGTTCTTCGCCCACCCCAACTTGTTTATTGCAGCTTATAATGGTTACA
AATAAAGCAATAGCATCACAAATTTCACAAATAAAGCATTTTTTTCACTGCATTCTAGTTGTGGTTTGTC
CAAACTCATCAATGTATCTTATCATGTCTGTATACCGTCGACCTCTAGCTAGAGCTTGGCGTAATCATGG
TCATAGCTGTTTCCTGTGTGAAATTGTTATCCGCTCACAATTCCACACAACATACGAGCCGGAAGCATAA
AGTGTAAAGCCTGGGGTGCCTAATGAGTGAGCTAACTCACATTAATTGCGTTGCGCTCACTGCCCGCTTT
CCAGTCGGGAAACCTGTCGTGCCAGCTGCATTAATGAATCGGCCAACGCGCGGGGAGAGGCGGTTTGCGT
ATTGGGCGCTCTTCCGCTTCCTCGCTCACTGACTCGCTGCGCTCGGTCGTTCGGCTGCGGCGAGCGGTAT
CAGCTCACTCAAAGGCGGTAATACGGTTATCCACAGAATCAGGGGATAACGCAGGAAAGAACATGTGAGC
AAAAGGCCAGCAAAAGGCCAGGAACCGTAAAAAGGCCGCGTTGCTGGCGTTTTTCCATAGGCTCCGCCCC
CCTGACGAGCATCACAAAAATCGACGCTCAAGTCAGAGGTGGCGAAACCCGACAGGACTATAAAGATACC
AGGCGTTTCCCCCTGGAAGCTCCCTCGTGCGCTCTCCTGTTCCGACCCTGCCGCTTACCGGATACCTGTC
CGCCTTTCTCCCTTCGGGAAGCGTGGCGCTTTCTCATAGCTCACGCTGTAGGTATCTCAGTTCGGTGTAG
GTCGTTCGCTCCAAGCTGGGCTGTGTGCACGAACCCCCCGTTCAGCCCGACCGCTGCGCCTTATCCGGTA
ACTATCGTCTTGAGTCCAACCCGGTAAGACACGACTTATCGCCACTGGCAGCAGCCACTGGTAACAGGAT
TAGCAGAGCGAGGTATGTAGGCGGTGCTACAGAGTTCTTGAAGTGGTGGCCTAACTACGGCTACACTAGA
AGAACAGTATTTGGTATCTGCGCTCTGCTGAAGCCAGTTACCTTCGGAAAAAGAGTTGGTAGCTCTTGAT
CCGGCAAACAAACCACCGCTGGTAGCGGTGGTTTTTTTGTTTGCAAGCAGCAGATTACGCGCAGAAAAAA
AGGATCTCAAGAAGATCCTTTGATCTTTTCTACGGGGTCTGACGCTCAGTGGAACGAAAACTCACGTTAA
GGGATTTTGGTCATGAGATTATCAAAAAGGATCTTCACCTAGATCCTTTTAAATTAAAAATGAAGTTTTA
AATCAATCTAAAGTATATATGAGTAAACTTGGTCTGACAGTTACCAATGCTTAATCAGTGAGGCACCTAT
CTCAGCGATCTGTCTATTTCGTTCATCCATAGTTGCCTGACTCCCCGTCGTGTAGATAACTACGATACGG
GAGGGCTTACCATCTGGCCCCAGTGCTGCAATGATACCGCGAGACCCACGCTCACCGGCTCCAGATTTAT
CAGCAATAAACCAGCCAGCCGGAAGGGCCGAGCGCAGAAGTGGTCCTGCAACTTTATCCGCCTCCATCCA
GTCTATTAATTGTTGCCGGGAAGCTAGAGTAAGTAGTTCGCCAGTTAATAGTTTGCGCAACGTTGTTGCC
ATTGCTACAGGCATCGTGGTGTCACGCTCGTCGTTTGGTATGGCTTCATTCAGCTCCGGTTCCCAACGAT
CAAGGCGAGTTACATGATCCCCCATGTTGTGCAAAAAAGCGGTTAGCTCCTTCGGTCCTCCGATCGTTGT
CAGAAGTAAGTTGGCCGCAGTGTTATCACTCATGGTTATGGCAGCACTGCATAATTCTCTTACTGTCATG
CCATCCGTAAGATGCTTTTCTGTGACTGGTGAGTACTCAACCAAGTCATTCTGAGAATAGTGTATGCGGC
GACCGAGTTGCTCTTGCCCGGCGTCAATACGGGATAATACCGCGCCACATAGCAGAACTTTAAAAGTGCT
CATCATTGGAAAACGTTCTTCGGGGCGAAAACTCTCAAGGATCTTACCGCTGTTGAGATCCAGTTCGATG
TAACCCACTCGTGCACCCAACTGATCTTCAGCATCTTTTACTTTCACCAGCGTTTCTGGGTGAGCAAAAA
CAGGAAGGCAAAATGCCGCAAAAAAGGGAATAAGGGCGACACGGAAATGTTGAATACTCATACTCTTCCT
TTTTCAATATTATTGAAGCATTTATCAGGGTTATTGTCTCATGAGCGGATACATATTTGAATGTATTTAG
AAAAATAAACAAATAGGGGTTCCGCGCACATTTCCCCGAAAAGTGCCACCTGACGTCGACGGATCGGGAG
ATCTCCCGATCCCCTATGGTGCACTCTCAGTACAATCTGCTCTGATGCCGCATAGTTAAGCCAGTATCTG
CTCCCTGCTTGTGTGTTGGAGGTCGCTGAGTAGTGCGCGAGCAAAATTTAAGCTACAACAAGGCAAGGCT
TGACCGACAATTGCATGAAGAATCTGCTTAGGGTTAGGCGTTTTGCGCTGCTTCGCGATGTACGGGCCAG
ATATACGCGTTGACATTGATTATTGACTAGTTATTAATAGTAATCAATTACGGGGTCATTAGTTCATAGC
CCATATATGGAGTTCCGCGTTACATAACTTACGGTAAATGGCCCGCCTGGCTGACCGCCCAACGACCCCC
GCCCATTGACGTCAATAATGACGTATGTTCCCATAGTAACGCCAATAGGGACTTTCCATTGACGTCAATG
GGTGGAGTATTTACGGTAAACTGCCCACTTGGCAGTACATCAAGTGTATCATATGCCAAGTACGCCCCCT
ATTGACGTCAATGACGGTAAATGGCCCGCCTGGCATTATGCCCAGTACATGACCTTATGGGACTTTCCTA
CTTGGCAGTACATCTACGTATTAGTCATCGCTATTACCATGGTGATGCGGTTTTGGCAGTACATCAATGG
GCGTGGATAGCGGTTTGACTCACGGGGATTTCCAAGTCTCCACCCCATTGACGTCAATGGGAGTTTGTTT
TGGCACCAAAATCAACGGGACTTTCCAAAATGTCGTAACAACTCCGCCCCATTGACGCAAATGGGCGGTA
GGCGTGTACGGTGGGAGGTCTATATAAGCAGAGCTCTCCCTATCAGTGATAGAGATCTCCCTATCAGTGA
TAGAGATCGTCGACGAGCTCGTTTAGTGAACCGTCAGATCGCCTGGAGACGCCATCCACGCTGTTTTGAC
CTCCATAGAAGACACCGGGACCGATCCAGCCTCCGGACTCTAGCGTTTAAACTTAAGCTTGCCACC
Features (pLannotate 1.2.2; 22 found; start..end, strand, type, name):
      1..717     +  CDS            EGFP: EGFP is a basic (constitutively fluorescent) green fluorescent protein published in 1996, derived from Aequorea victoria. It is reported to be a rapidly-maturing weak dimer with moderate acid sensitivity.
    760..2682    +  CDS            HSPA1L: HS71L_HUMAN - Experimental evidence at protein level: Swiss-Prot protein existence level 1. Molecular chaperone implicated in a wide variety of cellular processes, including protection of the proteome from stress, folding and transport of newly synthesized polypeptides, activation of proteolysis of misfolded proteins and the formation and dissociation of protein complexes. Plays a pivotal role in the protein quality control system, ensuring the correct folding of proteins, the re-folding of misfolded proteins and controlling the targeting of proteins for subsequent degradation. This is achieve
   2736..2960    +  polyA_signal   bGH poly(A) signal: bovine growth hormone polyadenylation signal
   2964..2985    +  promoter       SV40 promoter (fragment): SV40 enhancer and early promoter
   3006..3239    +  rep_origin     f1 ori (fragment) (sequence partly withheld): f1 bacteriophage origin of replication; arrow indicates direction of (+) strand synthesis
   3244..3291    +  protein_bind   FRT: FLP-mediated recombination occurs in the 8-bp core sequence TCTAGAAA (Turan and Bode, 2011). FLP recombinase from the Saccharomyces cerevisiae 2μ plasmid
   3299..4321    +  CDS            HygR: aminoglycoside phosphotransferase from E. coli; aph(4)-Ia; confers resistance to hygromycin
   4331..4456    +  CDS            ble (fragment): BLE_KLEPN - Experimental evidence at protein level: Swiss-Prot protein existence level 1. Binding protein with a strong affinity to the bleomycin family of antibiotics. Binds to CL990; an antimitotic-antibiotic compound. From Klebsiella pneumoniae.
   4451..4572    +  polyA_signal   SV40 poly(A) signal: SV40 polyadenylation signal
   4645..4661    -  protein_bind   lac operator: The lac repressor binds to the lac operator to inhibit transcription in E. coli. This inhibition can be relieved by adding lactose or isopropyl-β-D-thiogalactopyranoside (IPTG). lac repressor encoded by lacI
   4669..4699    -  promoter       lac promoter: promoter for the E. coli lac operon
   4714..4735    -  protein_bind   CAP binding site: CAP binding activates transcription in the presence of cAMP. E. coli catabolite activator protein
   4748..4840    -  CDS            lacI (fragment): lac repressor; lacI; The lac repressor binds to the lac operator to inhibit transcription in E. coli. This inhibition can be relieved by adding lactose or isopropyl-β-D-thiogalactopyranoside (IPTG).
   5023..5611    -  rep_origin     ori: high-copy-number ColE1/pMB1/pBR322/pUC origin of replication
   5782..6642    -  CDS            AmpR: β-lactamase; bla; confers resistance to ampicillin, carbenicillin, and related antibiotics
   6643..6747    -  promoter       AmpR promoter: bla
   6806..6858    -  misc_feature   bom (fragment): basis of mobility region from pBR322
   7013..7392    +  enhancer       CMV enhancer: human cytomegalovirus immediate early enhancer
   7393..7596    +  promoter       CMV promoter: human cytomegalovirus (CMV) immediate early promoter
   7598..7617    +  promoter       PLtetO-1 promoter (fragment): modified phage lambda PL promoter with tet operator sites (Lutz and Bujard, 1997)
   7619..7638    +  promoter       PLtetO-1 promoter (fragment): modified phage lambda PL promoter with tet operator sites (Lutz and Bujard, 1997)
   7646..7679    +  promoter       TRE3GV promoter (fragment): 3rd-generation Tet-responsive promoter that can be activated by binding of Tet-On® 3G, optimized for retroviral and lentiviral vectors
