[The description below was written by a language model from this plasmid's Addgene catalogue record and pLannotate feature annotations shown in this document.]
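Description:
pcDNA5/FRT/TO GFP HSPA1L is a mammalian expression plasmid built on the Invitrogen pcDNA5/FRT/TO backbone, carrying human HSPA1L (also known as hum70t or HSP70-HOM), a member of the HSP70 chaperone family, fused at its N terminus to EGFP. The fusion was cloned between EcoRV and NotI sites. In the circular 7,767 nt sequence, the CMV enhancer and promoter lie immediately upstream of the EGFP–HSPA1L reading frame. They are followed by short matches annotated as tet-operator-containing promoter fragments, which correspond to the tandem tet operator sites that define the "TO" design. In cells expressing the Tet repressor, transcription is held off until tetracycline or doxycycline is added, whereas in cells lacking the repressor the CMV promoter drives constitutive expression. The bovine growth hormone polyadenylation signal terminates the transcript.

Downstream sits an FRT site directly followed by a hygromycin resistance coding sequence and an SV40 poly(A) signal. No functional promoter is annotated in front of HygR (only small SV40 promoter and f1 ori fragments are detected). This is consistent with the Flp-In arrangement, in which FLP-mediated recombination into a genomic FRT site places the marker behind a resident promoter and start codon, so that hygromycin resistance selects for single-copy, site-specific integrants. In bacteria the plasmid is maintained through a high-copy ColE1/pUC-type origin and ampicillin resistance.

The construct belongs to an expression library of human HSPH/HSPA/DNAJ chaperones and suits transient or inducible isogenic stable expression of fluorescently tagged HSPA1L. The depositor cautions that inserts were amplified from pooled reference RNA from ten cell lines, so polymorphisms with possible functional effects may be present. The library was sequence verified only for the presence of the correct gene.
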