Addgene plasmid #19484: pcDNA5/FRT/TO GFP HSPA1L
Depositing lab: Harm Kampinga. Depositing organization: University Medical Center Groningen. Publication: Computational analysis of the human HSPH/HSPA/DNAJ family and cloning of a human HSPH/HSPA/DNAJ expression library. Hageman J, Kampinga HH. Cell Stress Chaperones. 2009 Jan;14(1):1-21. doi: 10.1007/s12192-008-0060-2. Epub 2008 Aug 7. PubMed 18686016.
Backbone
  Vector backbone: pcDNA5/FRT/TO
  Backbone manufacturer: Invitrogen
  Backbone size w/o insert (bp): 5137
  Vector type: Mammalian Expression
  Selectable markers: Hygromycin
Growth in bacteria
  Bacterial resistance: Ampicillin, 100 μg/mL
  Growth temperature: 37°C
  Growth strain: DH5alpha
  Copy number: High Copy
Gene/Insert
  Gene/Insert name: HSPA1L (alt name: hum70t)
  Species: H. sapiens (human)
  Insert size (bp): 2684
  Entrez Gene: HSPA1L (a.k.a. HSP70-1L, HSP70-HOM, HSP70T, hum70t)
  Tag / fusion protein: GFP (N terminal on insert)
  Cloning method: Restriction Enzyme; 5′ cloning site EcoRV (not destroyed); 3′ cloning site NotI (not destroyed)
  Sequencing primers: 5′ LNCX; 3′ BGH-rev
Terms and licenses: Academic/Nonprofit Terms; Industry Terms: Not Available to Industry
Depositor comments: Part of the HSP70 gene family Disclaimer: For cloning the various HSP genes, the Stratagene reference RNA for cDNA synthesis was used and genes were amplified from this mixture that originates from 10 different cell lines from different somatic origin and ultimately coming from 10 different individuals. This strategy was used to maximize the chance for the presence of individual HSP transcripts. Users must be aware that this mixture thus represents 20 complete haploid genomes, meaning that for each individual gene there might be polymorphisms that could potentially have functional consequences. The library was sequence verified only for the presence of the correct gene.
How to cite: pcDNA5/FRT/TO GFP HSPA1L was a gift from Harm Kampinga (Addgene plasmid # 19484 ; http://n2t.net/addgene:19484 ; RRID:Addgene_19484)
