>Addgene plasmid #19484 | pcDNA5/FRT/TO GFP HSPA1L | addgene partial sequence | sequence record 159598 | LNCX 5'-AGCTCGTTTAGTGAACCGTCAGATC-3'
TTTTGACCTCCATAGAAGACACCGGGACCGATCCAGCCTCCGGACTCTAGCGTTTAAACTTAAGCTTGCC
ACCATGGTGAGCAAGGGCGAGGAGCTGTTCACCGGGGTGGTGCCCATCCTGGTCGAGCTGGACGGCGACG
TAAACGGCCACAAGTTCAGCGTGTCCGGCGAGGGCGAGGGCGATGCCACCTACGGCAAGCTGACCCTGAA
GTTCATCTGCACCACCGGCAAGCTGCCCGTGCCCTGGCCCACCCTCGTGACCACCCTGACCTACGGCGTG
CAGTGCTTCAGCCGCTACCCCGACCACATGAAGCAGCACGACTTCTTCAAGTCCGCCATGCCCGAAGGCT
ACGTCCAGGAGCGCACCATCTTCTTCAAGGACGACGGCAACTACAAGACCCGCGCCGAGGTGAAGTTCGA
GGGCGACACCCTGGTGAACCGCATCGAGCTGAAGGGCATCGACTTCAAGGAGGACGGCAACATCCTGGGG
CACAAGCTGGAGTACAACTACAACAGCCACAACGTCTATATCATGGCCGACAAGCAGAAGAACGGCATCA
AGGTGAACTTCAAGATCCGCCACAACATCGAGGACGGCAGCGTGCAGCTCGCCGACCACTACCAGCAGAA
CACCCCCATCGGCGACGGCCCCGTGCTGCTGCCCGACAACCACTACCTGAGCACCCAGTCCGCCCTGAGC
AAA
