>Addgene plasmid #19484 | pcDNA5/FRT/TO GFP HSPA1L | addgene partial sequence | sequence record 159599 | BGH-rev 5'-TAGAAGGCACAGTCGAGG-3'
TCTAGACTCGAGCGGCCGCTTAATCTACTTCTTCAATTGTGGGGCCTGTGGCAGGCCTTCCAGGCACATA
CCCTGTTCCGCAGGCAGGCCCAGTGCATCCTCCTTGGTAGAGTTTTGTGATGATAGGGTTACACATCTGC
TCCAATTCCTTTCTCTTATGATCAAACTCATCTTTCTCTGCCAGTTGATTGACCTCCAGCCACGAAAGGA
GCTCGTTGCATTTATCCAATATTTTATTTTTATCAGACTCACTAATCTTGCCCTTCAAACCTTCATCACT
CACAACACTCTTCATGTTAAAAGCATAGGATTCTAAGGCATTCTTTGCAGCAATTTTCTCCCTCTGGACC
TCATCTTCAGCTTTATATTTCTCAGCATCCAGAACCATGCGCTCAATCTCCTCCTTGCTCAGGCGGCCCT
TGTCATTGGTGATGGTGATCTTGTTCACCTTGCCGGTGCTCTTGTCCGTGGCTGTGACATTGAGAATACC
ATTGGCATCAATGTCAAACGTCACCTCGATCTGAGGAACTCCCCTGGGTGCTGGAGGGATTCCAGTCAGG
TCAAACCGCCCCAGCAGGTTGTTGTCCTTTGTCATGGCCCTCTCGCCCTCATACACCTGGATCAGCACCC
CGGGTTGGTTGTCAGAGTAGGTGGTGAAAATCTGTGTCTGCTTGGTGGGGATGGTGGAGTTGCGCTTTAT
CAGGGCAGTCATCACGCCCCCAGCCGTCTCCAGCCCCAGGGACAGGGGAGCCACGTCCAGCAGCAGCAGG
TCCTGTACCTTCTCAGACTTGTCCCCCATCAGGATGGCTGCTTGTACCGCAGCCCCATATGCTACGGCCT
CATCAGGGTTGATGCTCTTGTTGAGATCACGTCCATTGAAGTAGTCCTGAAGCAGCCGCTGCACCTTGGG
GATGCG
